Addgene plasmid #187190: Phat2-dr-Alox12-PLAT-EGFP-6H
Purpose: Protein Expression
Depositing lab: Philipp Niethammer. Depositing organization: Memorial Sloan-Kettering Cancer Center. Publication: A synergy between mechanosensitive calcium- and membrane-binding mediates tension-sensing by C2-like domains. Shen Z, Belcheva KT, Jelcic M, Hui KL, Katikaneni A, Niethammer P. Proc Natl Acad Sci U S A. 2022 Jan 4;119(1). pii: 2112390119. doi: 10.1073/pnas.2112390119. PubMed 34969839.
Backbone
  Vector backbone: pHat2
  Backbone size w/o insert (bp): 5129
  Total vector size (bp): 5480
  Vector type: Bacterial Expression
Growth in bacteria
  Bacterial resistance: Ampicillin, 100 μg/mL
  Growth temperature: 37°C
  Growth strain: DH5alpha
  Copy number: High Copy
Gene/Insert
  Gene/Insert name: ENSDARG00000069463
  Species: D. rerio (zebrafish)
  Insert size (bp): 351
  Entrez Gene: alox12 (a.k.a. wu:fb72a11, zgc:64120)
  Tag / fusion protein: EGFP (C terminal on insert)
  Cloning method: Unknown
  Sequencing primers: 5′ T7; 3′ SP6
Terms and licenses: Academic/Nonprofit Terms; Industry Terms: Not Available to Industry
How to cite: Phat2-dr-Alox12-PLAT-EGFP-6H was a gift from Philipp Niethammer (Addgene plasmid # 187190 ; http://n2t.net/addgene:187190 ; RRID:Addgene_187190)
