[The description below was written by a language model from this plasmid's Addgene catalogue record and pLannotate feature annotations shown in this document.]
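Description:
Phat2-dr-Alox12-PLAT-EGFP-6H is a bacterial expression plasmid built on the pHat2 backbone for producing a recombinant fluorescent fusion protein in E. coli. It replicates from a high-copy ColE1/pUC-type origin and is selected with ampicillin through a β-lactamase gene driven by its own promoter. Fragments of f1/M13 phage origins, bom, rop and lacZα are also annotated, apparently as remnants of the vector's construction rather than functional elements.

The payload is a 351 bp segment of zebrafish alox12, which the construct name identifies as the PLAT domain of this lipoxygenase. The automated annotation labels this region as a fragment of human ALOX5, which most likely reflects homology among lipoxygenase family members rather than the true origin of the insert; the catalogue entry specifies the D. rerio gene. The domain is fused at its C terminus to EGFP. A short match to a composite His-containing tag follows EGFP, consistent with the terminal 6xHis tag indicated by "6H" in the name, which would allow nickel-affinity purification. Expression is driven by a T7 promoter with an adjacent lac operator and the T7 gene 10 ribosome binding site, and ends at a T7 terminator. A full-length lacI gene under the lacIq promoter supplies repressor, so transcription is IPTG-inducible in hosts that provide T7 RNA polymerase. An SP6 promoter lies downstream in reverse orientation and serves as a sequencing primer site.

The stated purpose is protein expression. The associated publication concerns tension sensing and calcium- and membrane-binding by C2-like domains, which suggests the purified fluorescent domain was intended for membrane-binding studies. The sequenced record is slightly shorter than the listed total size.
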