Features (pLannotate 1.2.2; 24 found; start..end, strand, type, name):
    936..1524    +  rep_origin     ori: high-copy-number ColE1/pMB1/pBR322/pUC origin of replication
   1707..1763    +  CDS            lacI (fragment): lac repressor; lacI; The lac repressor binds to the lac operator to inhibit transcription in E. coli. This inhibition can be relieved by adding lactose or isopropyl-β-D-thiogalactopyranoside (IPTG).
   1766..1784    +  promoter       T7 promoter: promoter for bacteriophage T7 RNA polymerase
   1784..1808    +  protein_bind   lac operator: The lac repressor binds to the lac operator to inhibit transcription in E. coli. This inhibition can be relieved by adding lactose or isopropyl-β-D-thiogalactopyranoside (IPTG). lac repressor encoded by lacI
   1821..1843    +  RBS            RBS: efficient ribosome binding site from bacteriophage T7 gene 10 (Olins and Rangwala, 1989)
   1857..2201    +  CDS            ALOX5 (fragment): LOX5_HUMAN - Also known as LOG5. Experimental evidence at protein level: Swiss-Prot protein existence level 1. Catalyzes the oxygenation of arachidonate ((5Z,8Z,11Z,14Z)- eicosatetraenoate) to 5-hydroperoxyeicosatetraenoate (5-HPETE) followed by the dehydration to 5,6- epoxyeicosatetraenoate (Leukotriene A4/LTA4), the first two steps in the biosynthesis of leukotrienes, which are potent mediators of inflammation (PubMed:8631361, PubMed:21233389, PubMed:22516296, PubMed:24282679, PubMed:19022417, PubMed:23246375, PubMed:8615788, PubMed:24893149, PubMed:31664810). Also catalyzes the oxygenation
   2217..2933    +  CDS            EGFP: EGFP is a basic (constitutively fluorescent) green fluorescent protein published in 1996, derived from Aequorea victoria. It is reported to be a rapidly-maturing weak dimer with moderate acid sensitivity.
   2940..2956    +  CDS            capTEV™ (fragment): composite tag for in vivo biotinylation, TEV protease cleavage, and 6xHis tagging
   2987..3005    -  promoter       SP6 promoter: promoter for bacteriophage SP6 RNA polymerase
   3020..3069    +  CDS            SET1 (fragment): solubility-enhancement tag derived from T7 phage gene 10B
   3077..3124    +  terminator     T7 terminator: transcription terminator for bacteriophage T7 RNA polymerase
   3153..3219    +  CDS            lacZα (fragment): LacZα fragment of β-galactosidase; lacZ fragment
   3223..3444    -  rep_origin     M13 ori (fragment) (sequence partly withheld): M13 bacteriophage origin of replication; arrow indicates direction of (+) strand synthesis
   3445..3465    -  misc_feature   MCS (fragment): pUC18/19 multiple cloning site
   3464..3482    -  promoter       lac UV5 promoter (fragment): E. coli lac promoter with an "up" mutation
   3497..3518    -  protein_bind   CAP binding site: CAP binding activates transcription in the presence of cAMP. E. coli catabolite activator protein
   3531..4613    -  CDS            lacI: lac repressor; lacI; The lac repressor binds to the lac operator to inhibit transcription in E. coli. This inhibition can be relieved by adding lactose or isopropyl-β-D-thiogalactopyranoside (IPTG).
   4614..4691    -  promoter       lacIq promoter: lacI (mutant); In the lacIq allele, a single base change in the promoter boosts expression of the lacI gene about 10-fold.
   4691..4709    -  misc_feature   MCS (fragment): pUC18/19 multiple cloning site
   4710..4940    -  rep_origin     f1 ori (fragment) (sequence partly withheld): f1 bacteriophage origin of replication; arrow indicates direction of (+) strand synthesis
   4941..5040    -  misc_feature   bom (fragment): basis of mobility region from pBR322
   5142..5177    -  CDS            rop (fragment): Rop protein, which maintains plasmids at low copy number; rop
   5272..5376    +  promoter       AmpR promoter: bla
   5377..765     +  CDS            AmpR (across the origin): β-lactamase; bla; confers resistance to ampicillin, carbenicillin, and related antibiotics
>Addgene plasmid #187190 | Phat2-dr-Alox12-PLAT-EGFP-6H | addgene full sequence | sequence record 368505 | Addgene NGS Result
GATGCTGAAGATCAGTTGGGTGCACGAGTGGGTTACATCGAACTGGATCTCAACAGCGGTAAGATCCTTG
AGAGTTTTCGCCCCGAAGAACGTTTTCCAATGATGAGCACTTTTAAAGTTCTGCTATGTGGCGCGGTATT
ATCCCGTATTGACGCCGGGCAAGAGCAACTCGGTCGCCGCATACACTATTCTCAGAATGACTTGGTTGAG
TACTCACCAGTCACAGAAAAGCATCTTACGGATGGCATGACAGTAAGAGAATTATGCAGTGCTGCCATAA
CCATGAGTGATAACACTGCGGCCAACTTACTTCTGACAACGATCGGAGGACCGAAGGAGCTAACCGCTTT
TTTGCACAACATGGGGGATCATGTAACTCGCCTTGATCGTTGGGAACCGGAGCTGAATGAAGCCATACCA
AACGACGAGCGTGACACCACGATGCCTGTAGCAATGGCAACAACGTTGCGCAAACTATTAACTGGCGAAC
TACTTACTCTAGCTTCCCGGCAACAATTAATAGACTGGATGGAGGCGGATAAAGTTGCAGGACCACTTCT
GCGCTCGGCCCTTCCGGCTGGCTGGTTTATTGCTGATAAATCTGGAGCCGGTGAGCGTGGGTCTCGCGGT
ATCATTGCAGCACTGGGGCCAGATGGTAAGCCCTCCCGTATCGTAGTTATCTACACGACGGGGAGTCAGG
CAACTATGGATGAACGAAATAGACAGATCGCTGAGATAGGTGCCTCACTGATTAAGCATTGGTAACTGTC
AGACCAAGTTTACTCATATATACTTTAGATTGATTTAAAACTTCATTTTTAATTTAAAAGGATCTAGGTG
AAGATCCTTTTTGATAATCTCATGACCAAAATCCCTTAACGTGAGTTTTCGTTCCACTGAGCGTCAGACC
CCGTAGAAAAGATCAAAGGATCTTCTTGAGATCCTTTTTTTCTGCGCGTAATCTGCTGCTTGCAAACAAA
AAAACCACCGCTACCAGCGGTGGTTTGTTTGCCGGATCAAGAGCTACCAACTCTTTTTCCGAAGGTAACT
GGCTTCAGCAGAGCGCAGATACCAAATACTGTTCTTCTAGTGTAGCCGTAGTTAGGCCACCACTTCAAGA
ACTCTGTAGCACCGCCTACATACCTCGCTCTGCTAATCCTGTTACCAGTGGCTGCTGCCAGTGGCGATAA
GTCGTGTCTTACCGGGTTGGACTCAAGACGATAGTTACCGGATAAGGCGCAGCGGTCGGGCTGAACGGGG
GGTTCGTGCACACAGCCCAGCTTGGAGCGAACGACCTACACCGAACTGAGATACCTACAGCGTGAGCTAT
GAGAAAGCGCCACGCTTCCCGAAGGGAGAAAGGCGGACAGGTATCCGGTAAGCGGCAGGGTCGGAACAGG
AGAGCGCACGAGGGAGCTTCCAGGGGGAAACGCCTGGTATCTTTATAGTCCTGTCGGGTTTCGCCACCTC
TGACTTGAGCGTCGATTTTTGTGATGCTCGTCAGGGGGGCGGAGCCTATGGAAAAACGCCAGCAACGCGG
CCTTTTTACGGTTCCTGGCCTTTTGCTGGCCTTTTGCTCACATGTTCTTTCCTGCGTTATCCCCTGATTC
TGTGGATAACCGTATTACCGCCTTTGAGTGAGCTGATACCGCTCGCCGCAGCCGAACGACCGAGCGCAGC
GAGTCAGTGAGCGAGGAAGCGGAAGAGCGCCCAATACGCAAACCGCCTCTCCCCGCGCGTTGGCCGATTC
ATTAATGCAGCTGATTAATACGACTCACTATAGGGAATTGTGAGCGGATAACAATTCCTCTAGAAATAAT
TTTGTTTAACTTTAAGAAGGAGATATATCCATGGAGTACAAAGTGACAGTGGCCACCGGGACTTCTGAAT
ATTCAGGGACCAATAATTATGTGTACGTGACTCTGATTGGAGAGAAAGGAAAGAGCGAGAGGACGCTGCT
GGACAATCCTGGCCTGGACTTCTGCAGAGGAGCTGTGGATGATTACATAGTTAAAAGCGATACTGATTTG
GGCCCCCTGATTCTGGTGCGACTGGAGAAGCACAAGTACTTCATAGAAGACAACTGGTTCTGCCGCTACG
TGAAAGTCAGTGTACCTGGAGAAAGATGTTGTTACACATTTCCTTGTTACCGCTGGCTTGTGGGAGATGG
AGTGTTTGTAGAGCTCAGAGAAGGCACAGCCGGACCGGTCGCCACCATGGTGAGCAAGGGCGAGGAGCTG
TTCACCGGGGTGGTGCCCATCCTGGTCGAGCTGGACGGCGACGTAAACGGCCACAAGTTCAGCGTGTCCG
GCGAGGGCGAGGGCGATGCCACCTACGGCAAGCTGACCCTGAAGTTCATCTGCACCACCGGCAAGCTGCC
CGTGCCCTGGCCCACCCTCGTGACCACCCTGACCTACGGCGTGCAGTGCTTCAGCCGCTACCCCGACCAC
ATGAAGCAGCACGACTTCTTCAAGTCCGCCATGCCCGAAGGCTACGTCCAGGAGCGCACCATCTTCTTCA
AGGACGACGGCAACTACAAGACCCGCGCCGAGGTGAAGTTCGAGGGCGACACCCTGGTGAACCGCATCGA
GCTGAAGGGCATCGACTTCAAGGAGGACGGCAACATCCTGGGGCACAAGCTGGAGTACAACTACAACAGC
CACAACGTCTATATCATGGCCGACAAGCAGAAGAACGGCATCAAGGTGAACTTCAAGATCCGCCACAACA
TCGAGGACGGCAGCGTGCAGCTCGCCGACCACTACCAGCAGAACACCCCCATCGGCGACGGCCCCGTGCT
GCTGCCCGACAACCACTACCTGAGCACCCAGTCCGCCCTGAGCAAAGACCCCAACGAGAAGCGCGATCAC
ATGGTCCTGCTGGAGTTCGTGACCGCCGCCGGGATCACTCTCGGCATGGACGAGCTGTACAAGTCCGGAC
ATCATCATCATCATCACTGAGCGGCCGCATGCATAAGCTTGAGTATTCTATAGTGTCACCTAAATCCCAG
CTTGATCCGGCTGCTAACAAAGCCCGAAAGGAAGCTGAGTTGGCTGCTGCCACCGCTGAGCAATAACTAG
CATAACCCCTTGGGGCCTCTAAACGGGTCTTGAGGGGTTTTTTGCTGAAAGGAGGAACTATATCCGGATA
ACCTGGCGTAATAGCGAAGAGGCCCGCACCGATCGCCCTTCCCAACAGTTGCGCAGCCTGAATGGCGAAT
GGAAATTGTAAGCGTTAATATTTTGTTAAAATTCGCGTTAAATTTTTGTTAAATCAGCTCATTTTTTAAC
CAATAGGCCGAAATCGGCAAAATCCCTTATAAATCAAAAGAATAGACCGAGATAGGGT
[37 nt withheld, positions 3349-3385]
AAAGAACGTGGACTCCAACGTCAAAGG
[32 nt withheld, positions 3413-3444]
AGCTTGCATGCCTGCAGGTCGGAAGCATAAAGTGTAAAGCCTGGGGTGCCTAATGAGTGAGCTAACTTAC
ATTAATTGCGTTGCGCTCACTGCCCGCTTTCCAGTCGGGAAACCTGTCGTGCCAGCTGCATTAATGAATC
GGCCAACGCGCGGGGAGAGGCGGTTTGCGTATTGGGCGCCAGGGTGGTTTTTCTTTTCACCAGTGAGACG
GGCAACAGCTGATTGCCCTTCACCGCCTGGCCCTGAGAGAGTTGCAGCAAGCGGTCCACGCTGGTTTGCC
CCAGCAGGCGAAAATCCTGTTTGATGGTGGTTAACGGCGGGATATAACATGAGCTGTCTTCGGTATCGTC
GTATCCCACTACCGAGATATCCGCACCAACGCGCAGCCCGGACTCGGTAATGGCGCGCATTGCGCCCAGC
GCCATCTGATCGTTGGCAACCAGCATCGCAGTGGGAACGATGCCCTCATTCAGCATTTGCATGGTTTGTT
GAAAACCGGACATGGCACTCCAGTCGCCTTCCCGTTCCGCTATCGGCTGAATTTGATTGCGAGTGAGATA
TTTATGCCAGCCAGCCAGACGCAGACGCGCCGAGACAGAACTTAATGGGCCCGCTAACAGCGCGATTTGC
TGGTGACCCAATGCGACCAGATGCTCCACGCCCAGTCGCGTACCGTCTTCATGGGAGAAAATAATACTGT
TGATGGGTGTCTGGTCAGAGACATCAAGAAATAACGCCGGAACATTAGTGCAGGCAGCTTCCACAGCAAT
GGCATCCTGGTCATCCAGCGGATAGTTAATGATCAGCCCACTGACGCGTTGCGCGAGAAGATTGTGCACC
GCCGCTTTACAGGCTTCGACGCCGCTTCGTTCTACCATCGACACCACCACGCTGGCACCCAGTTGATCGG
CGCGAGATTTAATCGCCGCGACAATTTGCGACGGCGCGTGCAGGGCCAGACTGGAGGTGGCAACGCCAAT
CAGCAACGACTGTTTGCCCGCCAGTTGTTGTGCCACGCGGTTGGGAATGTAATTCAGCTCCGCCATCGCC
GCTTCCACTTTTTCCCGCGTTTTCGCAGAAACGTGGCTGGCCTGGTTCACCACGCGGGAAACGGTCTGAT
AAGAGACACCGGCATACTCTGCGACATCGTATAACGTTACTGGTTTCACATTCACCACCCTGAATTGACT
CTCTTCCGGGCGCTATCATGCCATACCGCGAAAGGTTTTGCACCATTCGATGGTGTCGGGTACCGAGCTC
GAATTGTGAACCATCACCCT
[91 nt withheld, positions 4725-4815]
G
[124 nt withheld, positions 4817-4940]
CCTGATGCGGTATTTTCTCCTTACGCATCTGTGCGGTATTTCACACCGCATATGGTGCACTCTCAGTACA
ATCTGCTCTGATGCCGCATAGTTAAGCCAGCCCCGACACCCGCCAACACCCGCTGACGCGCCCTGACGGG
CTTGTCTGCTCCCGGCATCCGCTTACAGACAAGCTGTGACCGTCTCCGGGAGCTGCATGTGTCAGAGGTT
TTCACCGTCATCACCGAAACGCGCGAGACGAAAGGGCCTCGTGATACGCCTATTTTTATAGGTTAATGTC
ATGATAATAATGGTTTCTTAGACGTCAGGTGGCACTTTTCGGGGAAATGTGCGCGGAACCCCTATTTGTT
TATTTTTCTAAATACATTCAAATATGTATCCGCTCATGAGACAATAACCCTGATAAATGCTTCAATAATA
TTGAAAAAGGAAGAGTATGAGTATTCAACATTTCCGTGTCGCCCTTATTCCCTTTTTTGCGGCATTTTGC
CTTCCTGTTTTTGCTCACCCAGAAACGCTGGTGAAAGTAAAA
